>Addgene plasmid #69356 | pGEX-4T1-Cdc42 G15A | addgene partial sequence | sequence record 124380 | pGEX5 5'-GGGCTGGCAAGCCACGTTTGGTG-3'
ATTAAGTGTGTTGTTGTGGGCGATGGTGCTGTTGCTAAAACATGTCTCCTGATATCCTACACAACAAACA
AATTTCCATCGGAATATGTACCGACTGTTTTTGACAACTATGCAGTCACAGTTATGATTGGTGGAGAACC
ATATACTCTTGGACTTTTTGATACTGCAGGGCAAGAGGATTATGACAGATTACGACCGCTGAGTTATCCA
CAAACAGATGTATTTCTAGTCTGTTTTTCAGTGGTCTCTCCATCTTCATTTGAAAACGTGAAAGAAAAGT
GGGTGCCTGAGATAACTCACCACTGTCCAAAGACTCCTTTCTTGCTTGTTGGGACTCAAATTGATCTCAG
AGATGACCCCTCTACTATTGAGAAACTTGCCAAGAACAAACAGAAGCCTATCACTCCAGAGACTGCTGAA
AAGCTGGCCCGTGACCTGAAGGCTGTCAAGTATGTGGAGTGTTCTGCACTTACACAGAAAGGCCTAAAGA
ATGTATTTGACGAAGCAATATTGGCTGCCCTGGAGCCTCCAGAACCGAAGAAGAGCCGCAGGTGTGTGCT
GCTATGACTCGAGCGGCCGCATCGTGACTGACTGACGATCTGCCTCGCGCGTTTCGGTGATGACGGTGAA
AACCTCTGACACATGCAGCTCCCGGAGACGGTCACAGCTTGTCTGTAAGCGGATGCCGGGAGCAGAC
