[The description below was written by a language model from this plasmid's Addgene catalogue record.]
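Description:
pGEX-4T1-Cdc42 G15A is a bacterial expression plasmid built on the commercial pGEX-4T1 backbone, designed to produce a glutathione S-transferase (GST) fusion of a mutant human Cdc42 GTPase in E. coli. The backbone is about 4.9 kb and the complete plasmid about 5.5 kb. It is maintained as a high-copy plasmid under ampicillin selection. No feature table accompanies the record, so details such as the origin of replication or other backbone elements are not itemised here.

The insert is the roughly 573 bp human CDC42 coding sequence (also known as G25K or Cdc42Hs), cloned between EcoRI and XhoI sites that both remain intact. Transcription is driven by the tac promoter, a hybrid trp/lac promoter commonly used for IPTG-inducible expression in bacteria. The backbone-encoded GST sits at the N terminus of Cdc42, allowing the fusion protein to be captured on glutathione resin.

The key feature is the G15A substitution, which according to the depositor renders Cdc42 nucleotide free when expressed in bacteria. Guanine nucleotide exchange factors (GEFs) bind with high affinity to the nucleotide-free state of their target GTPase, so an immobilised GST-Cdc42 G15A serves as an affinity bait for them. The record indicates that the construct is intended for GEF pulldown assays, consistent with its associated publication on analysing activated GAPs and GEFs in cell lysates.
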