Addgene plasmid #69356: pGEX-4T1-Cdc42 G15A
Purpose: expression of nucleotide free Cdc42 in bacterial cells
Depositing lab: Rafael Garcia-Mata. Depositing organization: University of Toledo. Publication: Analysis of activated GAPs and GEFs in cell lysates. Garcia-Mata R, Wennerberg K, Arthur WT, Noren NK, Ellerbroek SM, Burridge K. Methods Enzymol. 2006;406:425-37. 10.1016/S0076-6879(06)06031-9 PubMed 16472675.
Backbone
  Vector backbone: pGEX-4T1
  Backbone manufacturer: GE
  Backbone size w/o insert (bp): 4900
  Total vector size (bp): 5500
  Vector type: Bacterial Expression
Growth in bacteria
  Bacterial resistance: Ampicillin, 100 μg/mL
  Growth temperature: 37°C
  Growth strain: DH5alpha
  Copy number: High Copy
Gene/Insert
  Gene/Insert name: Cdc42 (alt names: G25K; Cdc42Hs)
  Species: H. sapiens (human)
  Insert size (bp): 573
  Mutation: G15A
  GenBank ID: 998
  Entrez Gene: CDC42 (a.k.a. CDC42Hs, G25K, TKS)
  Promoter: tac
  Tag / fusion protein: GST (N terminal on backbone)
  Cloning method: Restriction Enzyme; 5′ cloning site EcoRI (not destroyed); 3′ cloning site XhoI (not destroyed)
  Sequencing primers: 5′ pGEX5; 3′ pGEX3
Resource information
  A portion of this plasmid was derived from a plasmid made by: Keith Burridge Lab, UNC Chapel Hill
Terms and licenses: Academic/Nonprofit Terms; Industry Terms: Not Available to Industry
Depositor comments: Cdc42 has a mutation, G15A, which makes it nucleotide free when expressed in bacteria, which can be used GEF pulldowns.
How to cite: pGEX-4T1-Cdc42 G15A was a gift from Rafael Garcia-Mata (Addgene plasmid # 69356 ; http://n2t.net/addgene:69356 ; RRID:Addgene_69356)
